>Addgene plasmid #215362 | pLKO-U6-Letm1shRNA-hPGK-Puro | addgene full sequence | sequence record 429155 | Addgene NGS Result
TTGGGGTTGCGCCTTTTCCAAGGCAGCCCTGGGTTTGCGCAGGGACGCGGCTGCTCTGGGCGTGGTTCCG
GGAAACGCAGCGGCGCCGACCCTGGGTCTCGCACATTCTTCACGTCCGTTCGCAGCGTCACCCGGATCTT
CGCCGCTACCCTTGTGGGCCCCCCGGCGACGCTTCCTGCTCCGCCCCTAAGTCGGGAAGGTTCCTTGCGG
TTCGCGGCGTGCCGGACGTGACAAACGGAAGCCGCACGTCTCACTAGTACCCTCGCAGACGGACAGCGCC
AGGGAGCAATGGCAGCGCGCCGACCGCGATGGGCTGTGGCCAATAGCGGCTGCTCAGCAGGGCGCGCCGA
GAGCAGCGGCCGGGAAGGGGCGGTGCGGGAGGCGGGGTGTGGGGCGGTAGTGTGGGCCCTGTTCCTGCCC
GCGCGGTGTTCCGCATTCTGCAAGCCTCCGGAGCGCACGTCGGCAGTCGGCTCCCTCGTTGACCGAATCA
CCGACCTCTCTCCCCAGGGGGATCCACCGGAGCTTACCATGACCGAGTACAAGCCCACGGTGCGCCTCGC
CACCCGCGACGACGTCCCCAGGGCCGTACGCACCCTCGCCGCCGCGTTCGCCGACTACCCCGCCACGCGC
CACACCGTCGATCCGGACCGCCACATCGAGCGGGTCACCGAGCTGCAAGAACTCTTCCTCACGCGCGTCG
GGCTCGACATCGGCAAGGTGTGGGTCGCGGACGACGGCGCCGCGGTGGCGGTCTGGACCACGCCGGAGAG
CGTCGAAGCGGGGGCGGTGTTCGCCGAGATCGGCCCGCGCATGGCCGAGTTGAGCGGTTCCCGGCTGGCC
GCGCAGCAACAGATGGAAGGCCTCCTGGCGCCGCACCGGCCCAAGGAGCCCGCGTGGTTCCTGGCCACCG
TCGGCGTCTCGCCCGACCACCAGGGCAAGGGTCTGGGCAGCGCCGTCGTGCTCCCCGGAGTGGAGGCGGC
CGAGCGCGCCGGGGTGCCCGCCTTCCTGGAGACCTCCGCGCCCCGCAACCTCCCCTTCTACGAGCGGCTC
GGCTTCACCGTCACCGCCGACGTCGAGGTGCCCGAAGGACCGCGCACCTGGTGCATGACCCGCAAGCCCG
GTGCCTGACGCCCGCCCCACGACCCGCAGCGCCCGACCGAAAGGAGCGCACGACCCCATGCATCGGTACC
TTTAAGACCAATGACTTACAAGGCAGCTGTAGATCTTAGCCACTTTTTAAAAGAAAAGGGGGGACTGGAA
GGGCTAATTCACTCCCAACGAAGACAAGATCTGCTTTTTGCTTGTACTGGGTCTCTCTGGTTAGACCAGA
TCTGAGCCTGGGAGCTCTCTGGCTAACTAGGGAACCCACTGCTTAAGCCTCAATAAAGCTTGCCTTGAGT
GCTTCAAGTAGTGTGTGCCCGTCTGTTGTGTGACTCTGGTAACTAGAGATCCCTCAGACCCTTTTAGTCA
GTGTGGAAAATCTCTAGCAGTAGTAGTTCATGTCATCTTATTATTCAGTATTTATAACTTGCAAAGAAAT
GAATATCAGAGAGTGAGAGGAACTTGTTTATTGCAGCTTATAATGGTTACAAATAAAGCAATAGCATCAC
AAATTTCACAAATAAAGCATTTTTTTCACTGCATTCTAGTTGTGGTTTGTCCAAACTCATCAATGTATCT
TATCATGTCTGGCTCTAGCTATCCCGCCCCTAACTCCGCCCATCCCGCCCCTAACTCCGCCCAGTTCCGC
CCATTCTCCGCCCCATGGCTGACTAATTTTTTTTATTTATGCAGAGGCCGAGGCCGCCTCGGCCTCTGAG
CTATTCCAGAAGTAGTGAGGAGGCTTTTTTGGAGGCCTAGGGACGTACCCAATTCGCCCTATAGTGAGTC
GTATTACGCGCGCTCACTGGCCGTCGTTTTACAACGTCGTGACTGGGAAAACCCTGGCGTTACCCAACTT
AATCGCCTTGCAGCACATCCCCCTTTCGCCAGCTGGCGTAATAGCGAAGAGGCCCGCACCGATCGCCCTT
CCCAACAGTTGCGCAGCCTGAATGGCGAATGGG
[124 nt withheld, positions 2064-2187]
C
[91 nt withheld, positions 2189-2279]
A
[49 nt withheld, positions 2281-2329]
CCTTTGACGTTGGAGTCCACGTTCTTT
[37 nt withheld, positions 2357-2393]
ACCCTATCTCGGTCTATTCTTTTGATTTATAAGGGATTTTGCCGATTTCGGCCTATTGGTTAAAAAATGA
GCTGATTTAACAAAAATTTAACGCGAATTTTAACAAAATATTAACGCTTACAATTTAGGTGGCACTTTTC
GGGGAAATGTGCGCGGAACCCCTATTTGTTTATTTTTCTAAATACATTCAAATATGTATCCGCTCATGAG
ACAATAACCCTGATAAATGCTTCAATAATATTGAAAAAGGAAGAGTATGAGTATTCAACATTTCCGTGTC
GCCCTTATTCCCTTTTTTGCGGCATTTTGCCTTCCTGTTTTTGCTCACCCAGAAACGCTGGTGAAAGTAA
AAGATGCTGAAGATCAGTTGGGTGCACGAGTGGGTTACATCGAACTGGATCTCAACAGCGGTAAGATCCT
TGAGAGTTTTCGCCCCGAAGAACGTTTTCCAATGATGAGCACTTTTAAAGTTCTGCTATGTGGCGCGGTA
TTATCCCGTATTGACGCCGGGCAAGAGCAACTCGGTCGCCGCATACACTATTCTCAGAATGACTTGGTTG
AGTACTCACCAGTCACAGAAAAGCATCTTACGGATGGCATGACAGTAAGAGAATTATGCAGTGCTGCCAT
AACCATGAGTGATAACACTGCGGCCAACTTACTTCTGACAACGATCGGAGGACCGAAGGAGCTAACCGCT
TTTTTGCACAACATGGGGGATCATGTAACTCGCCTTGATCGTTGGGAACCGGAGCTGAATGAAGCCATAC
CAAACGACGAGCGTGACACCACGATGCCTGTAGCAATGGCAACAACGTTGCGCAAACTATTAACTGGCGA
ACTACTTACTCTAGCTTCCCGGCAACAATTAATAGACTGGATGGAGGCGGATAAAGTTGCAGGACCACTT
CTGCGCTCGGCCCTTCCGGCTGGCTGGTTTATTGCTGATAAATCTGGAGCCGGTGAGCGTGGGTCTCGCG
GTATCATTGCAGCACTGGGGCCAGATGGTAAGCCCTCCCGTATCGTAGTTATCTACACGACGGGGAGTCA
GGCAACTATGGATGAACGAAATAGACAGATCGCTGAGATAGGTGCCTCACTGATTAAGCATTGGTAACTG
TCAGACCAAGTTTACTCATATATACTTTAGATTGATTTAAAACTTCATTTTTAATTTAAAAGGATCTAGG
TGAAGATCCTTTTTGATAATCTCATGACCAAAATCCCTTAACGTGAGTTTTCGTTCCACTGAGCGTCAGA
CCCCGTAGAAAAGATCAAAGGATCTTCTTGAGATCCTTTTTTTCTGCGCGTAATCTGCTGCTTGCAAACA
AAAAAACCACCGCTACCAGCGGTGGTTTGTTTGCCGGATCAAGAGCTACCAACTCTTTTTCCGAAGGTAA
CTGGCTTCAGCAGAGCGCAGATACCAAATACTGTTCTTCTAGTGTAGCCGTAGTTAGGCCACCACTTCAA
GAACTCTGTAGCACCGCCTACATACCTCGCTCTGCTAATCCTGTTACCAGTGGCTGCTGCCAGTGGCGAT
AAGTCGTGTCTTACCGGGTTGGACTCAAGACGATAGTTACCGGATAAGGCGCAGCGGTCGGGCTGAACGG
GGGGTTCGTGCACACAGCCCAGCTTGGAGCGAACGACCTACACCGAACTGAGATACCTACAGCGTGAGCT
ATGAGAAAGCGCCACGCTTCCCGAAGGGAGAAAGGCGGACAGGTATCCGGTAAGCGGCAGGGTCGGAACA
GGAGAGCGCACGAGGGAGCTTCCAGGGGGAAACGCCTGGTATCTTTATAGTCCTGTCGGGTTTCGCCACC
TCTGACTTGAGCGTCGATTTTTGTGATGCTCGTCAGGGGGGCGGAGCCTATGGAAAAACGCCAGCAACGC
GGCCTTTTTACGGTTCCTGGCCTTTTGCTGGCCTTTTGCTCACATGTTCTTTCCTGCGTTATCCCCTGAT
TCTGTGGATAACCGTATTACCGCCTTTGAGTGAGCTGATACCGCTCGCCGCAGCCGAACGACCGAGCGCA
GCGAGTCAGTGAGCGAGGAAGCGGAAGAGCGCCCAATACGCAAACCGCCTCTCCCCGCGCGTTGGCCGAT
TCATTAATGCAGCTGGCACGACAGGTTTCCCGACTGGAAAGCGGGCAGTGAGCGCAACGCAATTAATGTG
AGTTAGCTCACTCATTAGGCACCCCAGGCTTTACACTTTATGCTTCCGGCTCGTATGTTGTGTGGAATTG
TGAGCGGATAACAATTTCACACAGGAAACAGCTATGACCATGATTACGCCAAGCGCGCAATTAACCCTCA
CTAAAGGGAACAAAAGCTGGAGCTGCAAGCTTAATGTAGTCTTATGCAATACTCTTGTAGTCTTGCAACA
TGGTAACGATGAGTTAGCAACATGCCTTACAAGGAGAGAAAAAGCACCGTGCATGCCGATTGGTGGAAGT
AAGGTGGTACGATCGTGCCTTATTAGGAAGGCAACAGACGGGTCTGACATGGATTGGACGAACCACTGAA
TTGCCGCATTGCAGAGATATTGTATTTAAGTGCCTAGCTCGATACATAAACGGGTCTCTCTGGTTAGACC
AGATCTGAGCCTGGGAGCTCTCTGGCTAACTAGGGAACCCACTGCTTAAGCCTCAATAAAGCTTGCCTTG
AGTGCTTCAAGTAGTGTGTGCCCGTCTGTTGTGTGACTCTGGTAACTAGAGATCCCTCAGACCCTTTTAG
TCAGTGTGGAAAATCTCTAGCAGTGGCGCCCGAACAGGGACTTGAAAGCGAAAGGGAAACCAGAGGAGCT
CTCTCGACGCAGGACTCGGCTTGCTGAAGCGCGCACGGCAAGAGGCGAGGGGCGGCGACTGGTGAGTACG
CCAAAAATTTTGACTAGCGGAGGCTAGAAGGAGAGAGATGGGTGCGAGAGCGTCAGTATTAAGCGGGGGA
GAATTAGATCGCGATGGGAAAAAATTCGGTTAAGGCCAGGGGGAAAGAAAAAATATAAATTAAAACATAT
AGTATGGGCAAGCAGGGAGCTAGAACGATTCGCAGTTAATCCTGGCCTGTTAGAAACATCAGAAGGCTGT
AGACAAATACTGGGACAGCTACAACCATCCCTTCAGACAGGATCAGAAGAACTTAGATCATTATATAATA
CAGTAGCAACCCTCTATTGTGTGCATCAAAGGATAGAGATAAAAGACACCAAGGAAGCTTTAGACAAGAT
AGAGGAAGAGCAAAACAAAAGTAAGACCACCGCACAGCAAGCGGCCGCTGATCTTCAGACCTGGAGGAGG
AGATATGAGGGACAATTGGAGAAGTGAATTATATAAATATAAAGTAGTAAAAATTGAACCATTAGGAGTA
GCACCCACCAAGGCAAAGAGAAGAGTGGTGCAGAGAGAAAAAAGAGCAGTGGGAATAGGAGCTTTGTTCC
TTGGGTTCTTGGGAGCAGCAGGAAGCACTATGGGCGCAGCGTCAATGACGCTGACGGTACAGGCCAGACA
ATTATTGTCTGGTATAGTGCAGCAGCAGAACAATTTGCTGAGGGCTATTGAGGCGCAACAGCATCTGTTG
CAACTCACAGTCTGGGGCATCAAGCAGCTCCAGGCAAGAATCCTGGCTGTGGAAAGATACCTAAAGGATC
AACAGCTCCTGGGGATTTGGGGTTGCTCTGGAAAACTCATTTGCACCACTGCTGTGCCTTGGAATGCTAG
TTGGAGTAATAAATCTCTGGAACAGATTTGGAATCACACGACCTGGATGGAGTGGGACAGAGAAATTAAC
AATTACACAAGCTTAATACACTCCTTAATTGAAGAATCGCAAAACCAGCAAGAAAAGAATGAACAAGAAT
TATTGGAATTAGATAAATGGGCAAGTTTGTGGAATTGGTTTAACATAACAAATTGGCTGTGGTATATAAA
ATTATTCATAATGATAGTAGGAGGCTTGGTAGGTTTAAGAATAGTTTTTGCTGTACTTTCTATAGTGAAT
AGAGTTAGGCAGGGATATTCACCATTATCGTTTCAGACCCACCTCCCAACCCCGAGGGGACCCGACAGGC
CCGAAGGAATAGAAGAAGAAGGTGGAGAGAGAGACAGAGACAGATCCATTCGATTAGTGAACGGATCTCG
ACGGTATCGATCACGAGACTAGCCTCGAGCGGCCGCCCCCTTCACCGAGGGCCTATTTCCCATGATTCCT
TCATATTTGCATATACGATACAAGGCTGTTAGAGAGATAATTGGAATTAATTTGACTGTAAACACAAAGA
TATTAGTACAAAATACGTGACGTAGAAAGTAATAATTTCTTGGGTAGTTTGCAGTTTTAAAATTATGTTT
TAAAATGGACTATCATATGCTTACCGTAACTTGAAAGTATTTCGATTTCTTGGCTTTATATATCTTGTGG
AAAGGACGAAACACCGGCCTTCCAGAAATTGTGGCAAACTCGAGTTTGCCACAATTTCTGGAAGGTTTTT
GAATTCTCGACCTCGAGACAAATGGCAGTATTCATCCACAATTTTAAAAGAAAAGGGGGGATTGGGGGGT
ACAGTGCAGGGGAAAGAATAGTAGACATAATAGCAACAGACATACAAACTAAAGAATTACAAAAACAAAT
TACAAAAATTCAAAATTTTCGGGTTTATTACAGGGACAGCAGAGATCCACTTTGGCCGCGGCTCGAGGGG
G
Features (pLannotate 1.2.2; 25 found; start..end, strand, type, name):
    529..1128    +  CDS            PuroR: puromycin N-acetyltransferase; pac from Streptomyces alboniger; confers resistance to puromycin
   1171..1254    +  CDS            nef (fragment): NEF_HV1Z2 - Experimental evidence at protein level: Swiss-Prot protein existence level 1. Extracellular Nef protein targets CD4(+) T-lymphocytes for apoptosis by interacting with CXCR4 surface receptors. From Human immunodeficiency virus type 1 group M subtype D (isolate Z2/CDC-Z34) (HIV-1).
   1256..1489    +  LTR            3' LTR (ΔU3): self-inactivating 3' long terminal repeat (LTR) from HIV-1
   1561..1682    +  polyA_signal   SV40 poly(A) signal: SV40 polyadenylation signal
   1722..1857    +  rep_origin     SV40 ori: SV40 origin of replication
   1878..1896    -  promoter       T7 promoter: promoter for bacteriophage T7 RNA polymerase
   1904..2059    +  CDS            lacZα (fragment): LacZα fragment of β-galactosidase; lacZ fragment
   2064..2492    +  rep_origin     f1 ori (sequence partly withheld): f1 bacteriophage origin of replication; arrow indicates direction of (+) strand synthesis
   2545..2649    +  promoter       AmpR promoter: bla
   2650..3510    +  CDS            AmpR: β-lactamase; bla; confers resistance to ampicillin, carbenicillin, and related antibiotics
   3681..4269    +  rep_origin     ori: high-copy-number ColE1/pMB1/pBR322/pUC origin of replication
   4452..4544    +  CDS            lacI (fragment): lac repressor; lacI; The lac repressor binds to the lac operator to inhibit transcription in E. coli. This inhibition can be relieved by adding lactose or isopropyl-β-D-thiogalactopyranoside (IPTG).
   4557..4578    +  protein_bind   CAP binding site: CAP binding activates transcription in the presence of cAMP. E. coli catabolite activator protein
   4593..4623    +  promoter       lac promoter: promoter for the E. coli lac operon
   4631..4647    +  protein_bind   lac operator: The lac repressor binds to the lac operator to inhibit transcription in E. coli. This inhibition can be relieved by adding lactose or isopropyl-β-D-thiogalactopyranoside (IPTG). lac repressor encoded by lacI
   4692..4710    +  promoter       T3 promoter: promoter for bacteriophage T3 RNA polymerase
   4738..4964    +  promoter       RSV promoter: Rous sarcoma virus enhancer/promoter
   4965..5145    +  LTR            5' LTR (truncated): truncated 5' long terminal repeat (LTR) from HIV-1
   5192..5317    +  misc_feature   HIV-1 Ψ: packaging signal of human immunodeficiency virus type 1
   5301..5664    +  CDS            HIV-1 gag (fragment): gag protein from human immunodeficiency virus 1; gag
   5810..6043    +  misc_feature   RRE: The Rev response element (RRE) of HIV-1 allows for Rev-dependent mRNA export from the nucleus to the cytoplasm.
   6420..6520    +  CDS            Rev (fragment): human immunodeficiency virus 1 (HIV-1) Rev protein; rev; enhances nuclear export of unspliced and incompletely spliced viral mRNAs
   6570..6810    +  promoter       U6 promoter: RNA polymerase III promoter for human U6 snRNA
   6915..7032    +  misc_feature   cPPT/CTS: central polypurine tract and central termination sequence of HIV-1
   7081..507     +  promoter       hPGK promoter (across the origin): human phosphoglycerate kinase 1 promoter
