[The description below was written by a language model from this plasmid's Addgene catalogue record and pLannotate feature annotations shown in this document.]
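Description:
pLKO-U6-Letm1shRNA-hPGK-Puro is a lentiviral shRNA vector built on the pLKO.1-TRC backbone and designed to knock down rat (R. norvegicus) Letm1. It is propagated in E. coli under ampicillin selection (AmpR, β-lactamase). The annotated sequence carries a ColE1/pUC-type origin, which is normally considered high copy, although the catalogue entry lists the plasmid as low copy and names a recombination-tolerant strain, as is common for repeat-containing lentiviral plasmids. An f1 origin, an SV40 origin and poly(A) signal, and leftover lac, T3 and T7 elements from the cloning backbone are also present.

The transfer cassette follows a third-generation, self-inactivating layout. An RSV promoter fused to a truncated HIV-1 5' LTR drives Tat-independent production of the viral genomic RNA in packaging cells. It is followed by the Ψ packaging signal with a partial gag sequence, the Rev response element for nuclear export of the unspliced transcript, and a cPPT/CTS element that aids nuclear import of the provirus. The ΔU3 3' LTR inactivates LTR promoter activity after integration. Within this frame, the human U6 RNA polymerase III promoter transcribes the Letm1-targeting hairpin. The hairpin itself is not annotated separately in the feature table but would lie in the gap between the U6 promoter and the cPPT. Downstream, the human PGK promoter expresses puromycin N-acetyltransferase, allowing selection of transduced mammalian cells.

The construct serves to deplete Letm1 in rat cells, either by transfection or after packaging into lentivirus with helper plasmids. The associated publication concerns mitochondrial calcium efflux, neuronal metabolism and memory, which suggests use in neurons.
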