Addgene plasmid #215362: pLKO-U6-Letm1shRNA-hPGK-Puro
Purpose: Expresses a rat Letm1 specific shRNA
Depositing lab: Jaime de Juan-Sanz. Depositing organization: Institut du Cerveau et de la Moelle Epiniere, Hôpital Pitié Salpêtrière. Publication: Mitochondrial Ca(2+) efflux controls neuronal metabolism and long-term memory across species. Amrapali Vishwanath A, Comyn T, Mira RG, Brossier C, Pascual-Caro C, Faour M, Boumendil K, Chintaluri C, Ramon-Duaso C, Fan R, Ghosh K, Farrants H, Berwick JP, Sivakumar R, Lopez-Manzaneda M, Schreiter ER, Preat T, Vogels TP, Rangaraju V, Busquets-Garcia A, Placais PY, Pavlowsky A, de Juan-Sanz J. Nat Metab. 2026 Feb 11. doi: 10.1038/s42255-026-01451-w. PubMed 41673453.
Backbone
  Vector backbone: pLKO.1 - TRC
  Vector type: Lentiviral
Growth in bacteria
  Bacterial resistance: Ampicillin, 100 μg/mL
  Growth temperature: 37°C
  Growth strain: NEB Stable
  Copy number: Low Copy
Gene/Insert
  Gene/Insert name: Letm1 shRNA Target sequence
  gRNA/shRNA sequence: CCTTCCAGAAATTGTGGCAAA
  Species: R. norvegicus (rat)
  Entrez Gene: Letm1 (a.k.a. KHE)
Terms and licenses: Academic/Nonprofit Terms; Industry Terms: Not Available to Industry
How to cite: pLKO-U6-Letm1shRNA-hPGK-Puro was a gift from Jaime de Juan-Sanz (Addgene plasmid # 215362 ; http://n2t.net/addgene:215362 ; RRID:Addgene_215362)
